Addgene plasmid #182358: pSEM415 - mosTI unc-119 Pmex-5 - gfp(nls) - tbb-2
Purpose: Positive control for mosTI(unc-119). unc-119 rescue and germline nuclear GFP expression after mosTI insertion.
Depositing lab: Christian Froekjaer-Jensen. Depositing organization: King Abdullah University of Science and Technology (KAUST). Publication: Modular safe-harbor transgene insertion (MosTI) for targeted single-copy and extrachromosomal array integration in C. elegans. El Mouridi S, Alkhaldi F, Frokjaer-Jensen C. G3 (Bethesda). 2022 Jul 28. pii: 6651068. doi: 10.1093/g3journal/jkac184. PubMed 35900171.
Backbone
  Vector backbone: pTwist-Amp-high-copy
  Backbone manufacturer: Twist Biosciences
  Total vector size (bp): 4924
  Vector type: Worm Expression
Growth in bacteria
  Bacterial resistance: Ampicillin, 100 μg/mL
  Growth temperature: 37°C
  Growth strain: DH5alpha
  Copy number: High Copy
Gene/Insert
  Gene/Insert name: GFP
  Promoter: Pmex-5
  Cloning method: Restriction Enzyme; 5′ cloning site BsaI (destroyed during cloning); 3′ cloning site BsaI (destroyed during cloning)
  Sequencing primers: 5′ M13F; 3′ M13R
Terms and licenses: Academic/Nonprofit Terms; Industry Terms: Not Available to Industry
Depositor comments: www.wormbuilder.org MOdular Safe harbor Transgene Insertion (mosTI). Positive control vector: Pmex-5::gfp(NLS)::tbb-2 UTR Will give unc-119 rescue and germline GFP expression after insertion into any unc-119 mosTI site. Please visit https://www.biorxiv.org/content/10.1101/2022.04.19.488726v1.full for bioRxiv preprint.
How to cite: pSEM415 - mosTI unc-119 Pmex-5 - gfp(nls) - tbb-2 was a gift from Christian Froekjaer-Jensen (Addgene plasmid # 182358 ; http://n2t.net/addgene:182358 ; RRID:Addgene_182358)
