[The description below was written by a language model from this plasmid's Addgene catalogue record and pLannotate feature annotations shown in this document.]
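Description:
pSEM415 is a 4.9 kb C. elegans expression and targeting plasmid built on the commercial pTwist-Amp high-copy backbone. It serves as the positive control for the unc-119 version of the Modular Safe-harbor Transgene Insertion (MosTI) system. In bacteria it is maintained through a high-copy ColE1/pUC-type origin and selected with ampicillin via the β-lactamase gene and its native promoter. Remnants of a lacZα fragment and an attB1-like site in the annotation appear to be backbone leftovers rather than functional parts of the design.

The worm payload, assembled through BsaI sites that were destroyed during cloning, is a Pmex-5::gfp(NLS)::tbb-2 3′UTR cassette. The mex-5 promoter is named in the record but not picked up by the automated annotation; it presumably lies in the unannotated stretch upstream of the GFP coding sequence and drives germline expression. The GFP (matched to an Aequorea victoria variant) is followed immediately by a short egl-13 fragment, which most likely supplies the nuclear localisation signal, and then by the tbb-2 terminator/3′UTR, a region commonly used for germline-permissive transgenes. Upstream of the cassette the plasmid carries only a fragment of the unc-119 coding sequence, followed by a loxP site. The partial marker fits the depositor's statement that unc-119 rescue is obtained only after insertion into an unc-119 MosTI landing site, although the record does not spell out the reconstitution mechanism or the intended use of the loxP site.

Correct insertion is therefore reported by two readouts, restored movement in unc-119 mutant animals and nuclear GFP in the germline. This makes the plasmid a convenient benchmark for checking MosTI insertion efficiency and germline transgene expression.
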