Features (pLannotate 1.2.2; 10 found; start..end, strand, type, name):
     79..531     +  CDS            unc-119 (fragment): UN119_CAEEL - Experimental evidence at protein level: Swiss-Prot protein existence level 1. Myristoyl-binding protein that acts as a cargo adapter: specifically binds the myristoyl moiety of a subset of N-terminally myristoylated proteins and is required for their localization. Plays a key role in ciliary membrane localization of proteins. Required for the establishment or function of the nervous system. From Caenorhabditis elegans.
    648..681     +  protein_bind   loxP: Cre-mediated recombination occurs in the 8-bp core sequence (GCATACAT). Cre recombinase
   1214..2074    +  CDS            sg25: sg25 is a basic (constitutively fluorescent) green fluorescent protein published in 1997, derived from Aequorea victoria.
   2078..2149    +  CDS            egl-13 (fragment): EGL13_CAEEL - Also known as cog-2 From Caenorhabditis elegans.
   2154..2477    +  terminator     tbb-2 terminator: tbb-2; transcription terminator for the C. elegans tubulin beta-2 gene
   3024..3612    -  rep_origin     ori: high-copy-number ColE1/pMB1/pBR322/pUC origin of replication
   3729..3753    -  protein_bind   attB1: mutant version of attB; recombination site for the Gateway® BP reaction BP Clonase™
   3853..4713    -  CDS            AmpR: β-lactamase; bla; confers resistance to ampicillin, carbenicillin, and related antibiotics
   4714..4818    -  promoter       AmpR promoter: bla
   4905..24      -  CDS            lacZα (fragment) (across the origin): LacZα fragment of β-galactosidase; lacZ fragment
>Addgene plasmid #182358 | pSEM415 - mosTI unc-119 Pmex-5 - gfp(nls) - tbb-2 | addgene full sequence | sequence record 361773 | Addgene NGS Result
CGACGTTGTAAAACGACGGCCAGTCATGCATAATCCGCACGCATCTGGAATAAGGAAGTGCCATTCCGCC
TGACCTAAGTGCTTTTCGAGATCGCCAAACCGGAGAACGATCAGGAGAATGATGAGTCGCCACAGGAGTC
GGCAAGATACGTGCGTTATAGATTTGCTCCAAACTTTTTGAAACTCAAAACGGTCGGAGCAACTGTGGAA
TTCAAAGTAGGAGACATCCCAATCCATCATTTCCGAATGATCGAACGTCACTTCTTCAAAGATCGCCTTC
TGAAGTGTTTTGACTTTGAATTCGGATTCTGTATTCCGAATTCACGAAACAACTGTGAACATATCTATGA
GTTCCCTCAACTCTCTCAACAACTCAGTGAGTCATTATTCTAAAAAGTACAATTCAAAAGACTAATCTCT
TTTTCAGTGGACGACATGATCAACAATCCAAACGAGACTCGTTCTGACAGCTTCTATTTCGTCGATAACA
AACTCGTCATGCACAACAAAGCCGACTACTCATATGATGCATAAATCTTCATTGTTGAGTTTATCTTGTT
GATTTTTGAATAAATTATCAACTCTTTACTTTTTAATGGGTTATGAAATAAATAAACATTGAAAACTGAT
AAACAACGTTCATCTCTATAACTTCGTATAGCATACATTATACGAAGTTATGGTTTTCACAACGGCAAAA
TATCAGTTTTTAAAAAATTAAACCATAAAACAAATAATATAACCCAATTTTTACATCAAACCACAAGAAA
AAAATACATTTGGGCCCACGGATAAAGAAATTAAAAAAATACATTTTTTAAAGGCGCACCGAATTAAAAT
TCATTTGGGTCTTACCGCGTATACCGTACTCCGTTTGTTTGATCATTTTTGTCAGCGCTGGCGGTTGTTT
TTTCATTTCATTTCTGCTTCAAAGACGTTTTCTCGAATAATTTTTCGTTTATTCTCTTTTTTAAAATTAA
TTTCTAGCCGTAAATGTTATAAATTCACCCATTTAACGCAAATTTCATGGTAATCTCATGGAAAAATGCA
GTTTCTTTGTTAAAGAAAGCTTAAATAGCAAAAATTCCCCGACTTTCCCCAAAATCCTGCTCGATTTTCC
GTTTTCTCATTGTATTCTCTCTTAATTAATTTTATCGATAATCAATTGAATGTTTCAGACAGAGAAAAAA
TGCCAAAGAAGAAGAGAAAGGTGTCAAAAGGAGAAGAACTCTTTACCGGAGTCGTCCCAATTCTCGTCGA
GCTCGACGGAGACGTAAACGGACACAAATTCTCGGTTTCCGGAGAAGGAGAAGGAGGTAAGTTTTACGAA
ATTCTGAAGCTCACAAAACATGGAGTACATTTTTCAGATGCTACTTATGGAAAACTCACCCTTAAATTCA
TTTGCACCACCGGAAAGCTCCCAGTGCCGTGGCCGACCCTTGTGACTACATTCTGCTACGGAGTTCAATG
CTTTTCCCGCTACCCAGACCACATGAAGCGTCACGATTTCTTCAAATCAGCCATGCCAGAAGGATACGTC
CAGGAGCGAACAATTTTCTTCAAGGACGATGGAAACTACAAGACTCGTGCTGAAGTCAAGTTTGAAGGAG
ATACTCTCGTGAACCGCATTGAGCTCAAGGTAAGTTTATAATCTATGATCTTAATTTGGCAATGGAAAAA
GTTTTTTCAGGGAATCGACTTCAAAGAAGATGGAAACATTCTTGGACACAAGCTCGAATACAACTATAAC
TCGCACAACGTGTATATCATGGCCGACAAGCAAAAAAATGGAATCAAGGTCAACTTCAAGATTCGCCACA
ACATCGAAGACGGGTCGGTTCAACTCGCTGATCACTACCAGCAGAACACACCAATTGGAGGTAAGTTTTA
TTCCATAATACAAATATATATTGAACAATAATGCTTTTCAGATGGACCAGTCCTCCTCCCTGATAATCAC
TACCTTTCCACTCAATCCGCTCTTAGCAAGGATCCAAATGAGAAAAGAGATCACATGGTTCTTCTCGAGT
TTGTCACCGCCGCCGGAATCACCCACGGAATGGACGAGCTTTACAAGTCGAGACGCCGCAAGGCTAATCC
AACCAAACTTTCTGAAAATGCCAAGAAACTTGCCAAGGAGGTCGAGAACTGAGATGCAAAATCCTTTCAA
GCATTCCCTTCTTCTCTATCACTCTTCTTTCTTTTTGTCAAAAAATTCTCTCGCTAATTTATTTGCTTTT
TTAATGTTATTATTTTATGACTTTTTATAGTCACTGAAAAGTTTGCATCTGAGTGAAGTGAATGCTATCA
AAATGTGATTCTGTCTGATGTACTTTCACAATCTCTCTTCAATTCCATTTTGAAGTGCTTTAAACCCGAA
AGGTTGAGAAAAATGCGAGCGCTCAAATATTTGTATTGTGTTCGTTGAGTGACCCAACAAAAAGAGGAAA
CTTTATTGTGCCGCCAAGAAAAAAGTCTCACAGGAAACGGAGAATCTGTGCGGCAATGTCTTATCATTTG
AAACGCGCCGTATCGATGCTGACATCATGCGGCTCCCGTGTTAGTCGAGAAGATGGGTACGGGCCTTTAT
TCATCCAACACTCTACGGCTTCTTCAAGAGCTAGTAGGGCACCCTGTAGTTGGAAAGGGATTATTTCGTA
TGGCGAGCCCATACCGTCTTTCTTGCGGAAGCTTAACACGATAGGAAGTTGGATAGTTTCGAACGATGGT
TCCATACGGAACGCTGTCTCAAGGATGAGTCTGACGGAGTGTAACTCGAAGGCTAGGTGGAGGCTCAGTG
ATGATAAGTCTGCGATGGTGGATGCATGTGTCATGGTCATAGCTGTTTCCTGTGTGAAATTGTTATCCGC
TCAGAGGGCACAATCCTATTCCGCGCTATCCGACAATCTCCAAGACATTAGGTGGAGTTCAGTTCGGCGT
ATGGCATATGTCGCTGGAAAGAACATGTGAGCAAAAGGCCAGCAAAAGGCCAGGAACCGTAAAAAGGCCG
CGTTGCTGGCGTTTTTCCATAGGCTCCGCCCCCCTGACGAGCATCACAAAAATCGACGCTCAAGTCAGAG
GTGGCGAAACCCGACAGGACTATAAAGATACCAGGCGTTTCCCCCTGGAAGCTCCCTCGTGCGCTCTCCT
GTTCCGACCCTGCCGCTTACCGGATACCTGTCCGCCTTTCTCCCTTCGGGAAGCGTGGCGCTTTCTCATA
GCTCACGCTGTAGGTATCTCAGTTCGGTGTAGGTCGTTCGCTCCAAGCTGGGCTGTGTGCACGAACCCCC
CGTTCAGCCCGACCGCTGCGCCTTATCCGGTAACTATCGTCTTGAGTCCAACCCGGTAAGACACGACTTA
TCGCCACTGGCAGCAGCCACTGGTAACAGGATTAGCAGAGCGAGGTATGTAGGCGGTGCTACAGAGTTCT
TGAAGTGGTGGCCTAACTACGGCTACACTAGAAGAACAGTATTTGGTATCTGCGCTCTGCTGAAGCCAGT
TACCTTCGGAAAAAGAGTTGGTAGCTCTTGATCCGGCAAACAAACCACCGCTGGTAGCGGTGGTTTTTTT
GTTTGCAAGCAGCAGATTACGCGCAGAAAAAAAGGATCTCAAGAAGATCCTTTGATCTTTTCTACGGGGT
CTGACGCTCTATTCAACAAAGCCGCCGTCCCGTCAAGTCAGCGTAAATGGGTAGGGGGCTTCAAATCGTC
CTCGTGATACCAATTCGGAGCCTGCTTTTTTGTACAAACTTGTTGATAATGGCAATTCAAGGATCTTCAC
CTAGATCCTTTTAAATTAAAAATGAAGTTTTAAATCAATCTAAAGTATATATGAGTAAACTTGGTCTGAC
AGTTACCAATGCTTAATCAGTGAGGCACCTATCTCAGCGATCTGTCTATTTCGTTCATCCATAGTTGCCT
GACTCCCCGTCGTGTAGATAACTACGATACGGGAGGGCTTACCATCTGGCCCCAGTGCTGCAATGATACC
GCGAGAGCCACGCTCACCGGCTCCAGATTTATCAGCAATAAACCAGCCAGCCGGAAGGGCCGAGCGCAGA
AGTGGTCCTGCAACTTTATCCGCCTCCATCCAGTCTATTAATTGTTGCCGGGAAGCTAGAGTAAGTAGTT
CGCCAGTTAATAGTTTGCGCAACGTTGTTGCCATTGCTACAGGCATCGTGGTGTCACGCTCGTCGTTTGG
TATGGCTTCATTCAGCTCCGGTTCCCAACGATCAAGGCGAGTTACATGATCCCCCATGTTGTGCAAAAAA
GCGGTTAGCTCCTTCGGTCCTCCGATCGTTGTCAGAAGTAAGTTGGCCGCAGTGTTATCACTCATGGTTA
TGGCAGCACTGCATAATTCTCTTACTGTCATGCCATCCGTAAGATGCTTTTCTGTGACTGGTGAGTACTC
AACCAAGTCATTCTGAGAATAGTGTATGCGGCGACCGAGTTGCTCTTGCCCGGCGTCAATACGGGATAAT
ACCGCGCCACATAGCAGAACTTTAAAAGTGCTCATCATTGGAAAACGTTCTTCGGGGCGAAAACTCTCAA
GGATCTTACCGCTGTTGAGATCCAGTTCGATGTAACCCACTCGTGCACCCAACTGATCTTCAGCATCTTT
TACTTTCACCAGCGTTTCTGGGTGAGCAAAAACAGGAAGGCAAAATGCCGCAAAAAAGGGAATAAGGGCG
ACACGGAAATGTTGAATACTCATACTCTTCCTTTTTCAATATTATTGAAGCATTTATCAGGGTTATTGTC
TCATGAGCGGATACATATTTGAATGTATTTAGAAAAATAAACAAATAGGGGTTCCGCGCACATTTCCCCG
AAAAGTGCCAGATACCTGAAACAAAACCCATCGTACGGCCAAGGAAGTCTCCAATAACTGTGATCCACCA
CAAGCGCCAGGGTTTTCCCAGTCA
